Addgene plasmid #168026: pET-CV-VAMP5
Purpose: Expresses eCFP-VAMP5(M1-Q60)-mVenus in bacterial cells
Depositing lab: David Liu. Depositing organization: Broad Institute. Publication: Phage-assisted evolution of botulinum neurotoxin proteases with reprogrammed specificity. Blum TR, Liu H, Packer MS, Xiong X, Lee PG, Zhang S, Richter M, Minasov G, Satchell KJF, Dong M, Liu DR. Science. 2021 Feb 19;371(6531):803-810. doi: 10.1126/science.abf5972. PubMed 33602850.
Backbone
  Vector backbone: pET (pBR322)
  Backbone manufacturer: David Liu Lab
  Vector type: Bacterial Expression
Growth in bacteria
  Bacterial resistance: Kanamycin, 50 μg/mL
  Growth temperature: 37°C
  Growth strain: DH5alpha
  Copy number: High Copy
Gene/Insert
  Gene/Insert name: eCFP-VAMP5(M1-Q60)-mVenus
  Species: Synthetic
  Tag / fusion protein: Hisx6 (C terminal on insert)
  Cloning method: Ligation Independent Cloning
Terms and licenses: Academic/Nonprofit Terms; Industry Terms: Not Available to Industry
How to cite: pET-CV-VAMP5 was a gift from David Liu (Addgene plasmid # 168026 ; http://n2t.net/addgene:168026 ; RRID:Addgene_168026)
