[The description below was written by a language model from this plasmid's Addgene catalogue record and pLannotate feature annotations shown in this document.]
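Description:
pET-CV-VAMP5 is a 6,896 nt bacterial expression plasmid built on a pET-type (pBR322-derived) backbone. It replicates in E. coli from a ColE1/pMB1-family origin. The annotated rop gene and bom region are typical of pBR322-derived pET vectors, although the catalogue lists the plasmid as high copy. Selection is by kanamycin through an aminoglycoside phosphotransferase (KanR) gene. An f1 origin is also present, along with nonfunctional tetracycline-resistance fragments left over from the parental backbone.

The payload is a synthetic three-part fusion in which eCFP (annotated as a cyan Aequorea variant) is joined to the first 60 residues (M1–Q60) of human VAMP5 and then to mVenus, ending in a C-terminal His tag for affinity purification. The feature table also detects an Xpress epitope/enterokinase-site match between VAMP5 and Venus. A short tag-like fragment is annotated downstream of the His tag, but it may simply reflect vector sequence. Expression is driven by a T7 promoter with an adjacent lac operator and the T7 gene 10 ribosome binding site, and it ends at a T7 terminator. The plasmid-borne lacI gene supplies repressor, so transcription is IPTG-inducible in hosts that provide T7 RNA polymerase.

Placing a SNARE fragment between a cyan donor and a yellow acceptor is the classic layout of a FRET protease substrate, in which cleavage of the linker separates the fluorophores. The associated work concerns the evolution of botulinum neurotoxin proteases with reprogrammed specificity, so the purified protein plausibly serves as a VAMP5 cleavage reporter. The record itself states only that the construct expresses the fusion in bacteria.
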