Features (pLannotate 1.2.2; 22 found; start..end, strand, type, name):
     26..73      -  terminator     T7 terminator: transcription terminator for bacteriophage T7 RNA polymerase
     81..130     -  CDS            SET1 (fragment): solubility-enhancement tag derived from T7 phage gene 10B
    140..157     -  CDS            9xHis (fragment): 9xHis affinity tag
    158..874     -  CDS            Venus: Venus is a basic (constitutively fluorescent) yellow fluorescent protein published in 2002, derived from Aequorea victoria. It is reported to be a rapidly-maturing weak dimer with moderate acid sensitivity.
    881..904     -  CDS            Xpress™ tag: Xpress™ epitope tag, including an enterokinase recognition and cleavage site
    923..1102    -  CDS            VAMP5 (fragment): VAMP5_HUMAN - Experimental evidence at protein level: Swiss-Prot protein existence level 1. May participate in trafficking events that are associated with myogenesis, such as myoblast fusion and/or GLUT4 trafficking. From Homo sapiens (Human).
   1118..1831    -  CDS            W1C: W1C is a basic (constitutively fluorescent) cyan fluorescent protein published in 1998, derived from Aequorea victoria.
   1837..1859    -  RBS            RBS: efficient ribosome binding site from bacteriophage T7 gene 10 (Olins and Rangwala, 1989)
   1874..1898    -  protein_bind   lac operator: The lac repressor binds to the lac operator to inhibit transcription in E. coli. This inhibition can be relieved by adding lactose or isopropyl-β-D-thiogalactopyranoside (IPTG). lac repressor encoded by lacI
   1899..1917    -  promoter       T7 promoter: promoter for bacteriophage T7 RNA polymerase
   1939..2218    +  CDS            TcR (fragment): tetracycline efflux protein; tet; confers resistance to tetracycline
   2226..2303    +  promoter       lacI promoter: lacI
   2304..3386    +  CDS            lacI: lac repressor; lacI; The lac repressor binds to the lac operator to inhibit transcription in E. coli. This inhibition can be relieved by adding lactose or isopropyl-β-D-thiogalactopyranoside (IPTG).
   3399..3420    +  protein_bind   CAP binding site: CAP binding activates transcription in the presence of cAMP. E. coli catabolite activator protein
   3435..3726    +  CDS            TcR (fragment): tetracycline efflux protein; tet; confers resistance to tetracycline
   3798..4178    -  CDS            YPB1_ECOLX: Protein predicted: Swiss-Prot protein existence level 4. From Escherichia coli.
   4195..4386    +  CDS            rop: Rop protein, which maintains plasmids at low copy number; rop
   4488..4627    +  misc_feature   bom: basis of mobility region from pBR322
   4813..5401    -  rep_origin     ori: high-copy-number ColE1/pMB1/pBR322/pUC origin of replication
   5523..6338    +  CDS            KanR: aminoglycoside phosphotransferase; aph(3')-Ia; confers resistance to kanamycin in bacteria or G418 (Geneticin®) in eukaryotes
   6347..6404    -  promoter       AmpR promoter (fragment): bla
   6457..6885    -  rep_origin     f1 ori (sequence partly withheld): f1 bacteriophage origin of replication; arrow indicates direction of (+) strand synthesis
>Addgene plasmid #168026 | pET-CV-VAMP5 | addgene full sequence | sequence record 329531 | Addgene NGS Result
ATCCGGATATAGTTCCTCCTTTCAGCAAAAAACCCCTCAAGACCCGTTTAGAGGCCCCAAGGGGTTATGC
TAGTTATTGCTCAGCGGTGGCAGCAGCCAACTCAGCTTCCTTTCGGGCTTTGTTAGCAGCCGGATCTCAG
TGGTGGTGGTGGTGGTGCTTGTACAGCTCGTCCATGCCGAGAGTGATCCCGGCGGCGGTCACGAACTCCA
GCAGGACCATGTGATCGCGCTTCTCGTTGGGGTCTTTGCTCAGGGCGGACTGGTAGCTCAGGTAGTGGTT
GTCGGGCAGCAGCACGGGGCCGTCGCCGATGGGGGTGTTCTGCTGGTAGTGGTCGGCGAGCTGCACGCCG
CCGTCCTCGATGTTGTGGCGGATCTTGAAGTTGGCCTTGATGCCGTTCTTCTGCTTGTCGGCGGTGATAT
AGACGTTGTGGCTGTTGTAGTTGTACTCCAGCTTGTGCCCCAGGATGTTGCCGTCCTCCTTGAAGTCGAT
GCCCTTCAGCTCGATGCGGTTCACCAGGGTGTCGCCCTCGAACTTCACCTCGGCGCGGGTCTTGTAGTTG
CCGTCGTCCTTGAAGAAGATGGTGCGCTCCTGGACGTAGCCTTCGGGCATGGCGGACTTGAAGAAGTCGT
GCTGCTTCATGTGGTCGGGGTAGCGGGCGAAGCACTGCAGGCCGTAGCCCAGGGTGGTCACGAGGGTGGG
CCAGGGCACGGGCAGCTTGCCGGTGGTGCAGATCAGCTTCAGGGTCAGCTTGCCGTAGGTGGCATCGCCC
TCGCCCTCGCCGGACACGCTGAACTTGTGGCCGTTTACGTCGCCGTCCAGCTCGACCAGGATGGGCACCA
CCCCGGTGAACAGCTCCTCGCCCTTGCTCACCATCGGATCCTTATCGTCATCGTCGTACAGATCACTTCC
ACCACTATTTGATTGGGCCAGATTTTGGGTGGTCTTATTGAAGGTTGATGACATATCTAAAAGCTGATCG
CTACGCTGCTGTAATTCTGCTAACTTGACTCCACGCTCTAACACCTTGCCGAAGTTATTACGCATAATTT
CGGTCACCTCGTTAGCCTGTTGCTGACAACGCTCTAATTCGATCCCCGCCATACGACTACGCCCACCTTT
ATACAGTTCATCCATACCATGAGTAATACCAGCGGCGGTAACGAACTCTAAAAGGACCATATGGTCGCGT
TTCTCATTGGGGTCCTTAGACAGGGCTGACTGTGTGCTCAAATAGTGATTATCAGGTAAAAGGACGGGGC
CATCTCCAATTGGTGTGTTTTGCTGGTAATGGTCTGCAAGCTGGACGCTTCCATCCTCAATGTTGTGACG
AATCTTGAAATTTGCCTTGATTCCGTTTTTTTGTTTATCAGCCGTGATGTAGACGTTATGAGAGATATAG
TTGTATTCTAATTTATGTCCTAAGATGTTGCCATCCTCTTTAAAGTCGATACCCTTCAACTCAATGCGAT
TAACAAGAGTATCTCCCTCAAACTTAACCTCGGCGCGGGTCTTATAGTTTCCATCATCTTTAAAAAAAAT
GGTGCGTTCCTGGACGTAACCTTCTGGCATCGCGGACTTGAAAAAGTCGTGTTGTTTCATATGGTCAGGG
TAGCGAGCGAAACACTGCACGCCCCAGGCGAACGTAGTAACCAATGTAGGCCACGGTACTGGAAGCTTGC
CGGTAGTGCAAATAAATTTTAATGTCAACTTTCCGTACGTCGCATCGCCCTCTCCTTCCCCAGATACGGA
AAACTTGTGACCATTCACATCGCCATCCAGTTCTACAAGAATGGGGACCACGCCGGTAAACAATTCCTCC
CCCTTAGACATGTATATCTCCTTCTTAAAGTTAAACAAAATTATTTCTAGAGGGGAATTGTTATCCGCTC
ACAATTCCCCTATAGTGAGTCGTATTAATTTCGCGGGATCGAGATCTCGATCCTCTACGCCGGACGCATC
GTGGCCGGCATCACCGGCGCCACAGGTGCGGTTGCTGGCGCCTATATCGCCGACATCACCGATGGGGAAG
ATCGGGCTCGCCACTTCGGGCTCATGAGCGCTTGTTTCGGCGTGGGTATGGTGGCAGGCCCCGTGGCCGG
GGGACTGTTGGGCGCCATCTCCTTGCATGCACCATTCCTTGCGGCGGCGGTGCTCAACGGCCTCAACCTA
CTACTGGGCTGCTTCCTAATGCAGGAGTCGCATAAGGGAGAGCGTCGAGATCCCGGACACCATCGAATGG
CGCAAAACCTTTCGCGGTATGGCATGATAGCGCCCGGAAGAGAGTCAATTCAGGGTGGTGAATGTGAAAC
CAGTAACGTTATACGATGTCGCAGAGTATGCCGGTGTCTCTTATCAGACCGTTTCCCGCGTGGTGAACCA
GGCCAGCCACGTTTCTGCGAAAACGCGGGAAAAAGTGGAAGCGGCGATGGCGGAGCTGAATTACATTCCC
AACCGCGTGGCACAACAACTGGCGGGCAAACAGTCGTTGCTGATTGGCGTTGCCACCTCCAGTCTGGCCC
TGCACGCGCCGTCGCAAATTGTCGCGGCGATTAAATCTCGCGCCGATCAACTGGGTGCCAGCGTGGTGGT
GTCGATGGTAGAACGAAGCGGCGTCGAAGCCTGTAAAGCGGCGGTGCACAATCTTCTCGCGCAACGCGTC
AGTGGGCTGATCATTAACTATCCGCTGGATGACCAGGATGCCATTGCTGTGGAAGCTGCCTGCACTAATG
TTCCGGCGTTATTTCTTGATGTCTCTGACCAGACACCCATCAACAGTATTATTTTCTCCCATGAAGACGG
TACGCGACTGGGCGTGGAGCATCTGGTCGCATTGGGTCACCAGCAAATCGCGCTGTTAGCGGGCCCATTA
AGTTCTGTCTCGGCGCGTCTGCGTCTGGCTGGCTGGCATAAATATCTCACTCGCAATCAAATTCAGCCGA
TAGCGGAACGGGAAGGCGACTGGAGTGCCATGTCCGGTTTTCAACAAACCATGCAAATGCTGAATGAGGG
CATCGTTCCCACTGCGATGCTGGTTGCCAACGATCAGATGGCGCTGGGCGCAATGCGCGCCATTACCGAG
TCCGGGCTGCGCGTTGGTGCGGATATCTCGGTAGTGGGATACGACGATACCGAAGACAGCTCATGTTATA
TCCCGCCGTTAACCACCATCAAACAGGATTTTCGCCTGCTGGGGCAAACCAGCGTGGACCGCTTGCTGCA
ACTCTCTCAGGGCCAGGCGGTGAAGGGCAATCAGCTGTTGCCCGTCTCACTGGTGAAAAGAAAAACCACC
CTGGCGCCCAATACGCAAACCGCCTCTCCCCGCGCGTTGGCCGATTCATTAATGCAGCTGGCACGACAGG
TTTCCCGACTGGAAAGCGGGCAGTGAGCGCAACGCAATTAATGTAAGTTAGCTCACTCATTAGGCACCGG
GATCTCGACCGATGCCCTTGAGAGCCTTCAACCCAGTCAGCTCCTTCCGGTGGGCGCGGGGCATGACTAT
CGTCGCCGCACTTATGACTGTCTTCTTTATCATGCAACTCGTAGGACAGGTGCCGGCAGCGCTCTGGGTC
ATTTTCGGCGAGGACCGCTTTCGCTGGAGCGCGACGATGATCGGCCTGTCGCTTGCGGTATTCGGAATCT
TGCACGCCCTCGCTCAAGCCTTCGTCACTGGTCCCGCCACCAAACGTTTCGGCGAGAAGCAGGCCATTAT
CGCCGGCATGGCGGCCCCACGGGTGCGCATGATCGTGCTCCTGTCGTTGAGGACTCGGCTAGGCTGGCGG
GGTTGCCTTACTGGTTAGCAGAATGAATCACCGATACGCGAGCGAACGTGAAGCGACTGCTGCTGCAAAA
CTTCTGCGACCTGAGCAACAACATGAATGGTCTTCGGTTTCCGTGTTTCGTAAAGTCTGGAAACGCGGAA
GTCAGCGCCCTGCACCATTATGTTCCGGATCTGCATCGCAGGATGCTGCTGGCTACCCTGTGGAACACCT
ACATCTGTATTAACGAAGCGCTGGCATTGACCCTGAGTGATTTTTCTCTGGTCCCGCCGCATCCATACCG
CCAGTTGTTTACCCTCACAACGTTCCAGTAACCGGGCATGTTCATCATCAGTAACCCGTATCGTGAGCAT
CCTCTCTCGTTTCATCGGTATCATTACCCCCATGAACAGAAATCCCCCTTACACGTAGGCATCAGTGACC
AAACAGGAAAAAACCGCCCTTAACATGGCCCGCTTTATCAGAAGCCAGACATTAACGCTTCTGGAGAAAC
TCAACGAGCTGGACGCGGATGAACAGGCAGACATCTGTGAATCGCTTCACGACCACGCTGATGAGCTTTA
CCGCAGCTGCCTCGCGCGTTTCGGTGATGACGGTGAAAACCTCTGACACATGCAGCTCCCGGAGACGGTC
ACAGCTTGTCTGTAAGCGGATGCCGGGAGCAGACAAGCCCGTCAGGGCGCGTCAGCGGGTGTTGGCGGGT
GTCGGGGCGCAGCCATGACCCAGTCACGTAGCGATAGCGGAGTGTATACTGGCTTAACTATGCGGCATCA
GAGCAGATTGTACTGAGAGTGCACCATTGCGGTGTGAAATACCGCACAGATGCGTAAGGAGAAAATACCG
CATCAGGCGCTCTTCCGCTTCCTCGCTCACTGACTCGCTGCGCTCGGTCGTTCGGCTGCGGCGAGCGGTA
TCAGCTCACTCAAAGGCGGTAATACGGTTATCCACAGAATCAGGGGATAACGCAGGAAAGAACATGTGAG
CAAAAGGCCAGCAAAAGGCCAGGAACCGTAAAAAGGCCGCGTTGCTGGCGTTTTTCCATAGGCTCCGCCC
CCCTGACGAGCATCACAAAAATCGACGCTCAAGTCAGAGGTGGCGAAACCCGACAGGACTATAAAGATAC
CAGGCGTTTCCCCCTGGAAGCTCCCTCGTGCGCTCTCCTGTTCCGACCCTGCCGCTTACCGGATACCTGT
CCGCCTTTCTCCCTTCGGGAAGCGTGGCGCTTTCTCATAGCTCACGCTGTAGGTATCTCAGTTCGGTGTA
GGTCGTTCGCTCCAAGCTGGGCTGTGTGCACGAACCCCCCGTTCAGCCCGACCGCTGCGCCTTATCCGGT
AACTATCGTCTTGAGTCCAACCCGGTAAGACACGACTTATCGCCACTGGCAGCAGCCACTGGTAACAGGA
TTAGCAGAGCGAGGTATGTAGGCGGTGCTACAGAGTTCTTGAAGTGGTGGCCTAACTACGGCTACACTAG
AAGGACAGTATTTGGTATCTGCGCTCTGCTGAAGCCAGTTACCTTCGGAAAAAGAGTTGGTAGCTCTTGA
TCCGGCAAACAAACCACCGCTGGTAGCGGTGGTTTTTTTGTTTGCAAGCAGCAGATTACGCGCAGAAAAA
AAGGATCTCAAGAAGATCCTTTGATCTTTTCTACGGGGTCTGACGCTCAGTGGAACGAAAACTCACGTTA
AGGGATTTTGGTCATGAACAATAAAACTGTCTGCTTACATAAACAGTAATACAAGGGGTGTTATGAGCCA
TATTCAACGGGAAACGTCTTGCTCTAGGCCGCGATTAAATTCCAACATGGATGCTGATTTATATGGGTAT
AAATGGGCTCGCGATAATGTCGGGCAATCAGGTGCGACAATCTATCGATTGTATGGGAAGCCCGATGCGC
CAGAGTTGTTTCTGAAACATGGCAAAGGTAGCGTTGCCAATGATGTTACAGATGAGATGGTCAGACTAAA
CTGGCTGACGGAATTTATGCCTCTTCCGACCATCAAGCATTTTATCCGTACTCCTGATGATGCATGGTTA
CTCACCACTGCGATCCCCGGGAAAACAGCATTCCAGGTATTAGAAGAATATCCTGATTCAGGTGAAAATA
TTGTTGATGCGCTGGCAGTGTTCCTGCGCCGGTTGCATTCGATTCCTGTTTGTAATTGTCCTTTTAACAG
CGATCGCGTATTTCGTCTCGCTCAGGCGCAATCACGAATGAATAACGGTTTGGTTGATGCGAGTGATTTT
GATGACGAGCGTAATGGCTGGCCTGTTGAACAAGTCTGGAAAGAAATGCATAAACTTTTGCCATTCTCAC
CGGATTCAGTCGTCACTCATGGTGATTTCTCACTTGATAACCTTATTTTTGACGAGGGGAAATTAATAGG
TTGTATTGATGTTGGACGAGTCGGAATCGCAGACCGATACCAGGATCTTGCCATCCTATGGAACTGCCTC
GGTGAGTTTTCTCCTTCATTACAGAAACGGCTTTTTCAAAAATATGGTATTGATAATCCTGATATGAATA
AATTGCAGTTTCATTTGATGCTCGATGAGTTTTTCTAAGAATTAATTCATGAGCGGATACATATTTGAAT
GTATTTAGAAAAATAAACAAATAGGGGTTCCGCGCACATTTCCCCGAAAAGTGCCACCTAAATTGTAAGC
GTTAATATTTTGTTAAAATTCGCGTTAAATTTTTGTTAAATCAGCTCATTTTTTAACCAATAGGCCGAAA
TCGGCAAAATCCCTTATAAATCAAAAGAATAGACCGAGATAGGGT
[37 nt withheld, positions 6556-6592]
AAAGAACGTGGACTCCAACGTCAAAGG
[49 nt withheld, positions 6620-6668]
T
[91 nt withheld, positions 6670-6760]
G
[124 nt withheld, positions 6762-6885]
CCCATTCGCCA
